>Addgene plasmid #143092 | TFORF1115 | addgene full sequence | sequence record 399033 | Addgene NGS Result
TTAATGTAGTCTTATGCAATACTCTTGTAGTCTTGCAACATGGTAACGATGAGTTAGCAACATGCCTTAC
AAGGAGAGAAAAAGCACCGTGCATGCCGATTGGTGGAAGTAAGGTGGTACGATCGTGCCTTATTAGGAAG
GCAACAGACGGGTCTGACATGGATTGGACGAACCACTGAATTGCCGCATTGCAGAGATATTGTATTTAAG
TGCCTAGCTCGATACATAAACGGGTCTCTCTGGTTAGACCAGATCTGAGCCTGGGAGCTCTCTGGCTAAC
TAGGGAACCCACTGCTTAAGCCTCAATAAAGCTTGCCTTGAGTGCTTCAAGTAGTGTGTGCCCGTCTGTT
GTGTGACTCTGGTAACTAGAGATCCCTCAGACCCTTTTAGTCAGTGTGGAAAATCTCTAGCAGTGGCGCC
CGAACAGGGACTTGAAAGCGAAAGGGAAACCAGAGGAGCTCTCTCGACGCAGGACTCGGCTTGCTGAAGC
GCGCACGGCAAGAGGCGAGGGGCGGCGACTGGTGAGTACGCCAAAAATTTTGACTAGCGGAGGCTAGAAG
GAGAGAGATGGGTGCGAGAGCGTCAGTATTAAGCGGGGGAGAATTAGATCGCGATGGGAAAAAATTCGGT
TAAGGCCAGGGGGAAAGAAAAAATATAAATTAAAACATATAGTATGGGCAAGCAGGGAGCTAGAACGATT
CGCAGTTAATCCTGGCCTGTTAGAAACATCAGAAGGCTGTAGACAAATACTGGGACAGCTACAACCATCC
CTTCAGACAGGATCAGAAGAACTTAGATCATTATATAATACAGTAGCAACCCTCTATTGTGTGCATCAAA
GGATAGAGATAAAAGACACCAAGGAAGCTTTAGACAAGATAGAGGAAGAGCAAAACAAAAGTAAGACCAC
CGCACAGCAAGCGGCCGCTGATCTTCAGACCTGGAGGAGGAGATATGAGGGACAATTGGAGAAGTGAATT
ATATAAATATAAAGTAGTAAAAATTGAACCATTAGGAGTAGCACCCACCAAGGCAAAGAGAAGAGTGGTG
CAGAGAGAAAAAAGAGCAGTGGGAATAGGAGCTTTGTTCCTTGGGTTCTTGGGAGCAGCAGGAAGCACTA
TGGGCGCAGCGTCAATGACGCTGACGGTACAGGCCAGACAATTATTGTCTGGTATAGTGCAGCAGCAGAA
CAATTTGCTGAGGGCTATTGAGGCGCAACAGCATCTGTTGCAACTCACAGTCTGGGGCATCAAGCAGCTC
CAGGCAAGAATCCTGGCTGTGGAAAGATACCTAAAGGATCAACAGCTCCTGGGGATTTGGGGTTGCTCTG
GAAAACTCATTTGCACCACTGCTGTGCCTTGGAATGCTAGTTGGAGTAATAAATCTCTGGAACAGATTTG
GAATCACACGACCTGGATGGAGTGGGACAGAGAAATTAACAATTACACAAGCTTAATACACTCCTTAATT
GAAGAATCGCAAAACCAGCAAGAAAAGAATGAACAAGAATTATTGGAATTAGATAAATGGGCAAGTTTGT
GGAATTGGTTTAACATAACAAATTGGCTGTGGTATATAAAATTATTCATAATGATAGTAGGAGGCTTGGT
AGGTTTAAGAATAGTTTTTGCTGTACTTTCTATAGTGAATAGAGTTAGGCAGGGATATTCACCATTATCG
TTTCAGACCCACCTCCCAACCCCGAGGGGACCCATGCATTGCATCTCAATTAGTCAGCAACCAGGTGTGG
AAAGTCCCCAGGCTCCCCAGCAGGCAGAAGTATGCAAAGCATGCGTCTCAATTAGTCAGCAACCATAGTC
CCGCCCCTAACTCCGCCCATCCCGCCCCTAACTCCGCCCAGTTCCGCCCATTCTCCGCCCCATGGCTGAC
TAATTTTTTTTATTTATGCAGAGGCCGAGGCCGCCTCGGCCTCTGAGCTATTCCAGAAGTAGTGAGGAGG
CTTTTTTGGAGGCCTAGGCTTTTGCAAAAAGCTTTCTAGAGGTACCACCGGAGCTTACCATGACCGAGTA
CAAGCCCACGGTGCGCCTCGCCACCCGCGACGACGTCCCCAGGGCCGTACGCACCCTCGCCGCCGCGTTC
GCCGACTACCCCGCCACGCGCCACACCGTCGATCCGGACCGCCACATCGAGCGGGTCACCGAGCTGCAAG
AACTCTTCCTCACGCGCGTCGGGCTCGACATCGGCAAGGTGTGGGTCGCGGACGACGGCGCCGCCGTGGC
GGTCTGGACCACGCCGGAGAGCGTCGAAGCGGGGGCGGTGTTCGCCGAGATCGGCCCGCGCATGGCCGAG
TTGAGCGGTTCCCGGCTGGCCGCGCAGCAACAGATGGAAGGCCTCCTGGCGCCGCACCGGCCCAAGGAGC
CCGCGTGGTTCCTGGCCACCGTCGGCGTCTCGCCCGACCACCAGGGCAAGGGTCTGGGCAGCGCCGTCGT
GCTCCCCGGAGTGGAGGCGGCCGAGCGCGCCGGGGTGCCCGCCTTCCTGGAGACCTCCGCGCCCCGCAAC
CTCCCCTTCTACGAGCGGCTCGGCTTCACCGTCACCGCCGACGTCGAGGTGCCCGAAGGACCGCGCACCT
GGTGCATGACCCGCAAGCCCGGTGCCAGTTAACGAATTCTAGATCTTGAGACAAATGGCAGTATTCATCC
ACAATTTTAAAAGAAAAGGGGGGATTGGGGGGTACAGTGCAGGGGAAAGAATAGTAGACATAATAGCAAC
AGACATACAAACTAAAGAATTACAAAAACAAATTACAAAAATTCAAAATTTTCGGGTTTATTACAGGGAC
AGCAGAGATCCACTTTGGCGCCGGCTCGAGGCCTGCAGGTGCAAAGATGGATAAAGTTTTAAACAGAGAG
GAATCTTTGCAGCTAATGGACCTTCTAGGTCTTGAAAGGAGTGGGAATTGGCTCCGGTGCCCGTCAGTGG
GCAGAGCGCACATCGCCCACAGTCCCCGAGAAGTTGGGGGGAGGGGTCGGCAATTGAACCGGTGCCTAGA
GAAGGTGGCGCGGGGTAAACTGGGAAAGTGATGTCGTGTACTGGCTCCGCCTTTTTCCCGAGGGTGGGGG
AGAACCGTATATAAGTGCAGTAGTCGCCGTGAACGTTCTTTTTCGCAACGGGTTTGCCGCCAGAACACAG
GTAAGTGCCGTGTGTGGTTCCCGCGGGCCTGGCCTCTTTACGGGTTATGGCCCTTGCGTGCCTTGAATTA
CTTCCACCTGGCTGCAGTACGTGATTCTTGATCCCGAGCTTCGGGTTGGAAGTGGGTGGGAGAGTTCGAG
GCCTTGCGCTTAAGGAGCCCCTTCGCCTCGTGCTTGAGTTGAGGCCTGGCCTGGGCGCTGGGGCCGCCGC
GTGCGAATCTGGTGGCACCTTCGCGCCTGTCTCGCTGCTTTCGATAAGTCTCTAGCCATTTAAAATTTTT
GATGACCTGCTGCGACGCTTTTTTTCTGGCAAGATAGTCTTGTAAATGCGGGCCAAGATCTGCACACTGG
TATTTCGGTTTTTGGGGCCGCGGGCGGCGACGGGGCCCGTGCGTCCCAGCGCACATGTTCGGCGAGGCGG
GGCCTGCGAGCGCGGCCACCGAGAATCGGACGGGGGTAGTCTCAAGCTGGCCGGCCTGCTCTGGTGCCTG
GCCTCGCGCCGCCGTGTATCGCCCCGCCCTGGGCGGCAAGGCTGGCCCGGTCGGCACCAGTTGCGTGAGC
GGAAAGATGGCCGCTTCCCGGCCCTGCTGCAGGGAGCTCAAAATGGAGGACGCGGCGCTCGGGAGAGCGG
GCGGGTGAGTCACCCACACAAAGGAAAAGGGCCTTTCCGTCCTCAGCCGTCGCTTCATGTGACTCCACGG
AGTACCGGGCGCCGTCCAGGCACCTCGATTAGTTCTCGAGCTTTTGGAGTACGTCGTCTTTAGGTTGGGG
GGAGGGGTTTTATGCGATGGAGTTTCCCCACACTGAGTGGGTGGAGACTGAAGTTAGGCCAGCTTGGCAC
TTGATGTAATTCTCCTTGGAATTTGCCCTTTTTGAGTTTGGATCTTGGTTCATTCTCAAGCCTCAGACAG
TGGTTCAAAGTTTTTTTCTTCCATTTCAGGTGTCGTGAGGCTAGCACCGCCACCATGCCCTCAGTGATGG
AGAAGCCGAGCGCGGGCTCTGGGATCCTGTCCCGTAGCCGGGCCAAGACGGTGCCCAACGGCGGACAGCC
CCACTCGGAGGATGACAGCAGCGAGGAGGAGCACTCGCACGACAGCATGATCCGCGTTGGAACCAATTAC
CAGGCCGTAATTCCGGAGTGCAAGCCTGAGAGCCCCGCACGCTACAGCAACAAGGAGCTGAAGGGGATGC
TGGTGTGGTCACCCAACCACTGTGTGTCAGATGCCAAGCTTGACAAGTACATTGCGATGGCCAAGGAGAA
GCATGGCTACAACATTGAGCAGGCGCTGGGCATGCTTCTGTGGCATAAGCACGATGTGGAGAAGTCGCTG
GCCGACCTGGCCAACTTCACCCCATTCCCTGACGAGTGGACAGTAGAGGACAAGGTGCTGTTTGAACAGG
CCTTTGGCTTCCATGGCAAATGCTTCCAGCGGATCCAGCAGATGCTGCCTGACAAGTTGATTCCCAGCCT
GGTGAAATACTACTACTCTTGGAAGAAGACCCGCAGCCGAACTAGTGTGATGGACAGACAGGCCCGGCGG
CTGGGGGGCCGCAAGGACAAAGAAGACAGTGATGAGCTCGAAGAGGGTCGAGGAGGCGTGAGTGAGGGAG
AGCCCGATCCTGCAGATCCCAAGAGAGAGCCTCTACCCTCTCGGCCCCTGAATGCACGCCCAGGCCCTGG
GAAAAAGGAGGTCCAGGTGTCTCAGTACCGCCACCATCCCTTGCGAACCCGGCGTCGCCCACCCAAGGGC
ATGTACCTGAGCCCTGAAGGCCTCACGGCAGTGTCAGGAAGCCCGGACCTTGCCAACCTCACGCTCCGAG
GTCTTGACTCTCAGCTCATCTCCCTCAAGCGCCAGGTACAGAGCATGAAGCAGACGAACAGCAGCCTGCG
CCAAGCCCTGGAGGGCGGTATTGATCCACTACGCCCCCCGGAGGCCAACACCAAGTTCAACTCCCGCTGG
ACCACAGATGAGCAGCTTTTGGCTGTTCAAGCCATCCGTAGGTATGGCAAAGACTTTGGGGCTATTGCAG
AGGTGATTGGGAACAAGACTCTGACCCAGGTGAAGACTTTCTTTGTGAGCTACCGGCGCCGCTTCAATCT
GGAGGAGGTGCTGCAGGAATGGGAGGCTGAGCAGGATGGGGCCCCTGGAGCCCCAGTCCCCATGGAGGAG
GCTAGGAGAGGGGCTCCATTGCCAGCCCCAGCCCTAGAGGAAGATGATGAGGTCCAGATTACATCGGTCT
CCACGTCCGTGCCCCGATCAGTGCCCCCTGCGCCACCACCCCCTCCACCTCCCACCTCGCTGTCCCAGCC
ACCCCCGCTGCTGAGGCCACCTTTGCCCACGGCTCCCACTCTGCTCCGACAGCCACCCCCACTGCAGCAG
GGCCGCTTCCTCCAGCCCCGGCTGGCCCCCAACCAGCCCCCACCGCCTCTCATCCGCCCCGCTCTGGCTG
CCCCCCGCCACAGCGCCCGCCCTGGCCCTCAGCCCCCACCCACCCTGATTGGAACCCCTCTGGAGCCCCC
AGCACCCTCACTCTAGTAATGAACTAGTCCGTAACTTGAAAGTATTTCGATTTCTTGGCTTTATATATCT
TGTGGAAAGGACGACGTTGCGGCCTCGGATAGCGGTTTACGCGTTAAGTCGACAATCAACCTCTGGATTA
CAAAATTTGTGAAAGATTGACTGGTATTCTTAACTATGTTGCTCCTTTTACGCTATGTGGATACGCTGCT
TTAATGCCTTTGTATCATGCTATTGCTTCCCGTATGGCTTTCATTTTCTCCTCCTTGTATAAATCCTGGT
TGCTGTCTCTTTATGAGGAGTTGTGGCCCGTTGTCAGGCAACGTGGCGTGGTGTGCACTGTGTTTGCTGA
CGCAACCCCCACTGGTTGGGGCATTGCCACCACCTGTCAGCTCCTTTCCGGGACTTTCGCTTTCCCCCTC
CCTATTGCCACGGCGGAACTCATCGCCGCCTGCCTTGCCCGCTGCTGGACAGGGGCTCGGCTGTTGGGCA
CTGACAATTCCGTGGTGTTGTCGGGGAAATCATCGTCCTTTCCTTGGCTGCTCGCCTGTGTTGCCACCTG
GATTCTGCGCGGGACGTCCTTCTGCTACGTCCCTTCGGCCCTCAATCCAGCGGACCTTCCTTCCCGCGGC
CTGCTGCCGGCTCTGCGGCCTCTTCCGCGTCTTCGCCTTCGCCCTCAGACGAGTCGGATCTCCCTTTGGG
CCGCCTCCCCGCGTCGACTTTAAGACCAATGACTTACAAGGCAGCTGTAGATCTTAGCCACTTTTTAAAA
GAAAAGGGGGGACTGGAAGGGCTAATTCACTCCCAACGAAGACAAGATCTGCTTTTTGCTTGTACTGGGT
CTCTCTGGTTAGACCAGATCTGAGCCTGGGAGCTCTCTGGCTAACTAGGGAACCCACTGCTTAAGCCTCA
ATAAAGCTTGCCTTGAGTGCTTCAAGTAGTGTGTGCCCGTCTGTTGTGTGACTCTGGTAACTAGAGATCC
CTCAGACCCTTTTAGTCAGTGTGGAAAATCTCTAGCAGTACGTATAGTAGTTCATGTCATCTTATTATTC
AGTATTTATAACTTGCAAAGAAATGAATATCAGAGAGTGAGAGGAACTTGTTTATTGCAGCTTATAATGG
TTACAAATAAAGCAATAGCATCACAAATTTCACAAATAAAGCATTTTTTTCACTGCATTCTAGTTGTGGT
TTGTCCAAACTCATCAATGTATCTTATCATGTCTGGCTCTAGCTATCCCGCCCCTAACTCCGCCCATCCC
GCCCCTAACTCCGCCCAGTTCCGCCCATTCTCCGCCCCATGGCTGACTAATTTTTTTTATTTATGCAGAG
GCCGAGGCCGCCTCGGCCTCTGAGCTATTCCAGAAGTAGTGAGGAGGCTTTTTTGGAGGCCTAGGGACGT
ACCCAATTCGCCCTATAGTGAGTCGTATTACGCGCGCTCACTGGCCGTCGTTTTACAACGTCGTGACTGG
GAAAACCCTGGCGTTACCCAACTTAATCGCCTTGCAGCACATCCCCCTTTCGCCAGCTGGCGTAATAGCG
AAGAGGCCCGCACCGATCGCCCTTCCCAACAGTTGCGCAGCCTGAATGGCGAATGGG
[124 nt withheld, positions 7268-7391]
C
[91 nt withheld, positions 7393-7483]
A
[49 nt withheld, positions 7485-7533]
CCTTTGACGTTGGAGTCCACGTTCTTT
[37 nt withheld, positions 7561-7597]
ACCCTATCTCGGTCTATTCTTTTGATTTATAAGGGATTTTGCCGATTTCGGCCTATTGGTTAAAAAATGA
GCTGATTTAACAAAAATTTAACGCGAATTTTAACAAAATATTAACGCTTACAATTTAGGTGGCACTTTTC
GGGGAAATGTGCGCGGAACCCCTATTTGTTTATTTTTCTAAATACATTCAAATATGTATCCGCTCATGAG
ACAATAACCCTGATAAATGCTTCAATAATATTGAAAAAGGAAGAGTATGAGTATTCAACATTTCCGTGTC
GCCCTTATTCCCTTTTTTGCGGCATTTTGCCTTCCTGTTTTTGCTCACCCAGAAACGCTGGTGAAAGTAA
AAGATGCTGAAGATCAGTTGGGTGCACGAGTGGGTTACATCGAACTGGATCTCAACAGCGGTAAGATCCT
TGAGAGTTTTCGCCCCGAAGAACGTTTTCCAATGATGAGCACTTTTAAAGTTCTGCTATGTGGCGCGGTA
TTATCCCGTATTGACGCCGGGCAAGAGCAACTCGGTCGCCGCATACACTATTCTCAGAATGACTTGGTTG
AGTACTCACCAGTCACAGAAAAGCATCTTACGGATGGCATGACAGTAAGAGAATTATGCAGTGCTGCCAT
AACCATGAGTGATAACACTGCGGCCAACTTACTTCTGACAACGATCGGAGGACCGAAGGAGCTAACCGCT
TTTTTGCACAACATGGGGGATCATGTAACTCGCCTTGATCGTTGGGAACCGGAGCTGAATGAAGCCATAC
CAAACGACGAGCGTGACACCACGATGCCTGTAGCAATGGCAACAACGTTGCGCAAACTATTAACTGGCGA
ACTACTTACTCTAGCTTCCCGGCAACAATTAATAGACTGGATGGAGGCGGATAAAGTTGCAGGACCACTT
CTGCGCTCGGCCCTTCCGGCTGGCTGGTTTATTGCTGATAAATCTGGAGCCGGTGAGCGTGGGTCTCGCG
GTATCATTGCAGCACTGGGGCCAGATGGTAAGCCCTCCCGTATCGTAGTTATCTACACGACGGGGAGTCA
GGCAACTATGGATGAACGAAATAGACAGATCGCTGAGATAGGTGCCTCACTGATTAAGCATTGGTAACTG
TCAGACCAAGTTTACTCATATATACTTTAGATTGATTTAAAACTTCATTTTTAATTTAAAAGGATCTAGG
TGAAGATCCTTTTTGATAATCTCATGACCAAAATCCCTTAACGTGAGTTTTCGTTCCACTGAGCGTCAGA
CCCCGTAGAAAAGATCAAAGGATCTTCTTGAGATCCTTTTTTTCTGCGCGTAATCTGCTGCTTGCAAACA
AAAAAACCACCGCTACCAGCGGTGGTTTGTTTGCCGGATCAAGAGCTACCAACTCTTTTTCCGAAGGTAA
CTGGCTTCAGCAGAGCGCAGATACCAAATACTGTTCTTCTAGTGTAGCCGTAGTTAGGCCACCACTTCAA
GAACTCTGTAGCACCGCCTACATACCTCGCTCTGCTAATCCTGTTACCAGTGGCTGCTGCCAGTGGCGAT
AAGTCGTGTCTTACCGGGTTGGACTCAAGACGATAGTTACCGGATAAGGCGCAGCGGTCGGGCTGAACGG
GGGGTTCGTGCACACAGCCCAGCTTGGAGCGAACGACCTACACCGAACTGAGATACCTACAGCGTGAGCT
ATGAGAAAGCGCCACGCTTCCCGAAGGGAGAAAGGCGGACAGGTATCCGGTAAGCGGCAGGGTCGGAACA
GGAGAGCGCACGAGGGAGCTTCCAGGGGGAAACGCCTGGTATCTTTATAGTCCTGTCGGGTTTCGCCACC
TCTGACTTGAGCGTCGATTTTTGTGATGCTCGTCAGGGGGGCGGAGCCTATGGAAAAACGCCAGCAACGC
GGCCTTTTTACGGTTCCTGGCCTTTTGCTGGCCTTTTGCTCACATGTTCTTTCCTGCGTTATCCCCTGAT
TCTGTGGATAACCGTATTACCGCCTTTGAGTGAGCTGATACCGCTCGCCGCAGCCGAACGACCGAGCGCA
GCGAGTCAGTGAGCGAGGAAGCGGAAGAGCGCCCAATACGCAAACCGCCTCTCCCCGCGCGTTGGCCGAT
TCATTAATGCAGCTGGCACGACAGGTTTCCCGACTGGAAAGCGGGCAGTGAGCGCAACGCAATTAATGTG
AGTTAGCTCACTCATTAGGCACCCCAGGCTTTACACTTTATGCTTCCGGCTCGTATGTTGTGTGGAATTG
TGAGCGGATAACAATTTCACACAGGAAACAGCTATGACCATGATTACGCCAAGCGCGCAATTAACCCTCA
CTAAAGGGAACAAAAGCTGGAGCTGCAAGC
Features (pLannotate 1.2.2; 31 found; start..end, strand, type, name):
      5..231     +  promoter       RSV promoter: Rous sarcoma virus enhancer/promoter
    232..412     +  LTR            5' LTR (truncated): truncated 5' long terminal repeat (LTR) from HIV-1
    459..584     +  misc_feature   HIV-1 Ψ: packaging signal of human immunodeficiency virus type 1
    568..931     +  CDS            HIV-1 gag (fragment): gag protein from human immunodeficiency virus 1; gag
   1077..1310    +  misc_feature   RRE: The Rev response element (RRE) of HIV-1 allows for Rev-dependent mRNA export from the nucleus to the cytoplasm.
   1687..1713    +  CDS            Rev (fragment): human immunodeficiency virus 1 (HIV-1) Rev protein; rev; enhances nuclear export of unspliced and incompletely spliced viral mRNAs
   1720..1743    +  promoter       SV40 promoter (fragment): SV40 early promoter
   1744..1815    +  promoter       SV40 promoter (fragment): SV40 enhancer and early promoter
   1839..1974    +  rep_origin     SV40 ori: SV40 origin of replication
   2020..2616    +  CDS            PuroR (fragment): puromycin N-acetyltransferase; pac from Streptomyces; confers resistance to puromycin
   2665..2782    +  misc_feature   cPPT/CTS: central polypurine tract and central termination sequence of HIV-1
   2847..2913    +  CDS            small t antigen (fragment): SV40 (simian virus 40) small t antigen
   2920..4098    +  promoter       EF-1α promoter: strong constitutive promoter for human elongation factor EF-1α
   4115..5683    +  CDS            RCOR2: RCOR2_HUMAN - Experimental evidence at protein level: Swiss-Prot protein existence level 1. May act as a component of a corepressor complex that represses transcription. From Homo sapiens (Human).
   5699..5752    +  promoter       U6 promoter (fragment): RNA polymerase III promoter for human U6 snRNA
   5794..6382    +  misc_feature   WPRE: woodchuck hepatitis virus posttranscriptional regulatory element
   6433..6452    +  misc_feature   cPPT/CTS (fragment): central polypurine tract and central termination sequence of HIV-1
   6454..6687    +  LTR            3' LTR (ΔU3): self-inactivating 3' long terminal repeat (LTR) from HIV-1
   6765..6886    +  polyA_signal   SV40 poly(A) signal: SV40 polyadenylation signal
   6926..7061    +  rep_origin     SV40 ori: SV40 origin of replication
   7082..7100    -  promoter       T7 promoter: promoter for bacteriophage T7 RNA polymerase
   7108..7263    +  CDS            lacZα (fragment): LacZα fragment of β-galactosidase; lacZ fragment
   7268..7696    +  rep_origin     f1 ori (sequence partly withheld): f1 bacteriophage origin of replication; arrow indicates direction of (+) strand synthesis
   7749..7853    +  promoter       AmpR promoter: bla
   7854..8714    +  CDS            AmpR: β-lactamase; bla; confers resistance to ampicillin, carbenicillin, and related antibiotics
   8885..9473    +  rep_origin     ori: high-copy-number ColE1/pMB1/pBR322/pUC origin of replication
   9656..9748    +  CDS            lacI (fragment): lac repressor; lacI; The lac repressor binds to the lac operator to inhibit transcription in E. coli. This inhibition can be relieved by adding lactose or isopropyl-β-D-thiogalactopyranoside (IPTG).
   9761..9782    +  protein_bind   CAP binding site: CAP binding activates transcription in the presence of cAMP. E. coli catabolite activator protein
   9797..9827    +  promoter       lac promoter: promoter for the E. coli lac operon
   9835..9851    +  protein_bind   lac operator: The lac repressor binds to the lac operator to inhibit transcription in E. coli. This inhibition can be relieved by adding lactose or isopropyl-β-D-thiogalactopyranoside (IPTG). lac repressor encoded by lacI
   9896..9914    +  promoter       T3 promoter: promoter for bacteriophage T3 RNA polymerase
