[The description below was written by a language model from this plasmid's Addgene catalogue record and pLannotate feature annotations shown in this document.]
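Description:
TFORF1115 is a third-generation-style, self-inactivating lentiviral expression plasmid built on the pLX_TRC317 backbone, carrying the human RCOR2 open reading frame as one member of a barcoded transcription factor ORF collection. In bacteria it is maintained through a high-copy ColE1/pUC-type origin and selected with ampicillin via β-lactamase. An f1 origin and remnants of a lac/lacZα cloning region with flanking T7 and T3 promoters are also present in the backbone. The sequenced record is about 9.9 kb, consistent with the stated backbone plus insert. The depositor notes that the plasmid can recombine, as is common for LTR-containing vectors.

The viral genome is transcribed from an RSV promoter fused to a truncated HIV-1 5' LTR and includes the Ψ packaging signal with a gag fragment, the Rev response element for Rev-dependent nuclear export, a cPPT/CTS element, and a ΔU3 3' LTR followed by an SV40 polyadenylation signal. Between the LTRs sit two expression units. An SV40 early promoter/origin region drives puromycin N-acetyltransferase for selecting transduced mammalian cells, and the strong constitutive EF-1α promoter drives RCOR2, annotated as a likely component of a transcriptional corepressor complex. A WPRE downstream of the ORF enhances transcript stability and expression.

According to the record, each ORF in the collection is paired with a unique 24-bp barcode. The barcode is not annotated in the feature table, though the insert size exceeds the annotated coding sequence by roughly 100 bp. The construct is intended for overexpressing RCOR2 in mammalian cells, particularly in pooled screens such as directed differentiation studies, where barcode sequencing identifies which transcription factor each cell received.
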