Addgene plasmid #143092: TFORF1115
Purpose: Lentiviral vector for overexpressing transcription factor ORFs with unique 24-bp barcodes. Barcodes facilitate identification of transcription factors in pooled screens.
Depositing lab: Feng Zhang. Depositing organization: Broad Institute. Publication: A transcription factor atlas of directed differentiation. Joung J, Ma S, Tay T, Geiger-Schuller KR, Kirchgatterer PC, Verdine VK, Guo B, Arias-Garcia MA, Allen WE, Singh A, Kuksenko O, Abudayyeh OO, Gootenberg JS, Fu Z, Macrae RK, Buenrostro JD, Regev A, Zhang F. Cell. 2023 Jan 5;186(1):209-229.e26. doi: 10.1016/j.cell.2022.11.026. PubMed 36608654.
Backbone
  Vector backbone: pLX_TRC317
  Backbone manufacturer: Broad Institute Genetic Perturbation Platform
  Backbone size w/o insert (bp): 8264
  Vector type: Mammalian Expression, Lentiviral
  Selectable markers: Puromycin
Growth in bacteria
  Bacterial resistance: Ampicillin, 100 μg/mL
  Growth temperature: 37°C
  Growth strain: NEB Stable
  Copy number: High Copy
Gene/Insert
  Gene/Insert name: RCOR2
  Species: H. sapiens (human)
  Insert size (bp): 1673
  Entrez Gene: RCOR2
  Promoter: EF1a
  Cloning method: Unknown
  Sequencing primers: 5′ GGGTGGAGACTGAAGTTAGGCCAG; 3′ CACATAGCGTAAAAGGAGCAACATAG
Terms and licenses: Academic/Nonprofit Terms; Industry Terms: Not Available to Industry
Depositor comments: NM_173587,ENST00000301459 . The transcription factor ORF portion of this plasmid was synthesized by Genewiz. Please test multiple small colonies in case of plasmid recombination. To make this collection available in a timely manner, a portion of this collection was not fully sequenced by Addgene. If an Addgene verified full plasmid sequence is not available, please contact us prior to placing an order to request the full sequence.
How to cite: TFORF1115 was a gift from Feng Zhang (Addgene plasmid # 143092 ; http://n2t.net/addgene:143092 ; RRID:Addgene_143092)
