>Addgene plasmid #143092 | TFORF1115 | depositor partial sequence | sequence record 281414 | Insert
ACCGCCACCATGCCCTCAGTGATGGAGAAGCCGAGCGCGGGCTCTGGGATCCTGTCCCGTAGCCGGGCCA
AGACGGTGCCCAACGGCGGACAGCCCCACTCGGAGGATGACAGCAGCGAGGAGGAGCACTCGCACGACAG
CATGATCCGCGTTGGAACCAATTACCAGGCCGTAATTCCGGAGTGCAAGCCTGAGAGCCCCGCACGCTAC
AGCAACAAGGAGCTGAAGGGGATGCTGGTGTGGTCACCCAACCACTGTGTGTCAGATGCCAAGCTTGACA
AGTACATTGCGATGGCCAAGGAGAAGCATGGCTACAACATTGAGCAGGCGCTGGGCATGCTTCTGTGGCA
TAAGCACGATGTGGAGAAGTCGCTGGCCGACCTGGCCAACTTCACCCCATTCCCTGACGAGTGGACAGTA
GAGGACAAGGTGCTGTTTGAACAGGCCTTTGGCTTCCATGGCAAATGCTTCCAGCGGATCCAGCAGATGC
TGCCTGACAAGTTGATTCCCAGCCTGGTGAAATACTACTACTCTTGGAAGAAGACCCGCAGCCGAACTAG
TGTGATGGACAGACAGGCCCGGCGGCTGGGGGGCCGCAAGGACAAAGAAGACAGTGATGAGCTCGAAGAG
GGTCGAGGAGGCGTGAGTGAGGGAGAGCCCGATCCTGCAGATCCCAAGAGAGAGCCTCTACCCTCTCGGC
CCCTGAATGCACGCCCAGGCCCTGGGAAAAAGGAGGTCCAGGTGTCTCAGTACCGCCACCATCCCTTGCG
AACCCGGCGTCGCCCACCCAAGGGCATGTACCTGAGCCCTGAAGGCCTCACGGCAGTGTCAGGAAGCCCG
GACCTTGCCAACCTCACGCTCCGAGGTCTTGACTCTCAGCTCATCTCCCTCAAGCGCCAGGTACAGAGCA
TGAAGCAGACGAACAGCAGCCTGCGCCAAGCCCTGGAGGGCGGTATTGATCCACTACGCCCCCCGGAGGC
CAACACCAAGTTCAACTCCCGCTGGACCACAGATGAGCAGCTTTTGGCTGTTCAAGCCATCCGTAGGTAT
GGCAAAGACTTTGGGGCTATTGCAGAGGTGATTGGGAACAAGACTCTGACCCAGGTGAAGACTTTCTTTG
TGAGCTACCGGCGCCGCTTCAATCTGGAGGAGGTGCTGCAGGAATGGGAGGCTGAGCAGGATGGGGCCCC
TGGAGCCCCAGTCCCCATGGAGGAGGCTAGGAGAGGGGCTCCATTGCCAGCCCCAGCCCTAGAGGAAGAT
GATGAGGTCCAGATTACATCGGTCTCCACGTCCGTGCCCCGATCAGTGCCCCCTGCGCCACCACCCCCTC
CACCTCCCACCTCGCTGTCCCAGCCACCCCCGCTGCTGAGGCCACCTTTGCCCACGGCTCCCACTCTGCT
CCGACAGCCACCCCCACTGCAGCAGGGCCGCTTCCTCCAGCCCCGGCTGGCCCCCAACCAGCCCCCACCG
CCTCTCATCCGCCCCGCTCTGGCTGCCCCCCGCCACAGCGCCCGCCCTGGCCCTCAGCCCCCACCCACCC
TGATTGGAACCCCTCTGGAGCCCCCAGCACCCTCACTCTAGTAATGAACTAGTCCGTAACTTGAAAGTAT
TTCGATTTCTTGGCTTTATATATCTTGTGGAAAGGACGACGTTGCGGCCTCGGATAGCGGTTT
