>Addgene plasmid #143092 | TFORF1115 | depositor partial sequence | sequence record 281415 | Barcode
CGTTGCGGCCTCGGATAGCGGTTT
